>Addgene plasmid #196082 | pSBtet-Hyg-dCas9-KRAB-MeCP2_hU6-SapI | addgene full sequence | sequence record 388978 | Addgene NGS Result
GGATCCCTATACAGTTGAAGTCGGAAGTTTACATACACTTAAGTTGGAGTCATTAAAACTCGTTTTTCAA
CTACTCCACAAATTTCTTGTTAACAAACAATAGTTTTGGCAAGTCAGTTAGGACATCTACTTTGTGCATG
ACACAAGTCATTTTTCCAACAATTGTTTACAGACAGATTATTTCACTTATAATTCACTGTATCACAATTC
CAGTGGGTCAGAAGTTTACATACACTAAGTTCGACTCCTCTGCAGAATGCGGCGATGTTTCGGTAAGGGG
TCCGCTATCTAGACGAGTTTACTCCCTATCAGTGATAGAGAACGTATGTCGAGTTTACTCCCTATCAGTG
ATAGAGAACGATGTCGAGTTTACTCCCTATCAGTGATAGAGAACGTATGTCGAGTTTACTCCCTATCAGT
GATAGAGAACGTATGTCGAGTTTACTCCCTATCAGTGATAGAGAACGTATGTCGAGTTTATCCCTATCAG
TGATAGAGAACGTATGTCGAGTTTACTCCCTATCAGTGATAGAGAACGTATGTCGATTAGGCGTGTACGG
TGGGCGCCTATAAAAGCAGAGCTCGTTTAGTGAACCGTCAGATCGCCTGGAGCCAATTCCAACTCTTTTG
CCTTATACCTACTTTCCGTACCACTTCCTACCCTCGAAAGGCCTCTGAGGCCGCCACCATGGACAAGAAG
TACTCCATTGGGCTCGCTATCGGCACAAACAGCGTCGGCTGGGCCGTCATTACGGACGAGTACAAGGTGC
CGAGCAAAAAATTCAAAGTTCTGGGCAATACCGATCGCCACAGCATAAAGAAGAACCTCATTGGCGCCCT
CCTGTTCGACTCCGGGGAGACGGCCGAAGCCACGCGGCTCAAAAGAACAGCACGGCGCAGATATACCCGC
AGAAAGAATCGGATCTGCTACCTGCAGGAGATCTTTAGTAATGAGATGGCTAAGGTGGATGACTCTTTCT
TCCATAGGCTGGAGGAGTCCTTTTTGGTGGAGGAGGATAAAAAGCACGAGCGCCACCCAATCTTTGGCAA
TATCGTGGACGAGGTGGCGTACCATGAAAAGTACCCAACCATATATCATCTGAGGAAGAAGCTTGTAGAC
AGTACTGATAAGGCTGACTTGCGGTTGATCTATCTCGCGCTGGCGCATATGATCAAATTTCGGGGACACT
TCCTCATCGAGGGGGACCTGAACCCAGACAACAGCGATGTCGACAAACTCTTTATCCAACTGGTTCAGAC
TTACAATCAGCTTTTCGAAGAGAACCCGATCAACGCATCCGGAGTTGACGCCAAAGCAATCCTGAGCGCT
AGGCTGTCCAAATCCCGGCGGCTCGAAAACCTCATCGCACAGCTCCCTGGGGAGAAGAAGAACGGCCTGT
TTGGTAATCTTATCGCCCTGTCACTCGGGCTGACCCCCAACTTTAAATCTAACTTCGACCTGGCCGAAGA
TGCCAAGCTTCAACTGAGCAAAGACACCTACGATGATGATCTCGACAATCTGCTGGCCCAGATCGGCGAC
CAGTACGCAGACCTTTTTTTGGCGGCAAAGAACCTGTCAGACGCCATTCTGCTGAGTGATATTCTGCGAG
TGAACACGGAGATCACCAAAGCTCCGCTGAGCGCTAGTATGATCAAGCGCTATGATGAGCACCACCAAGA
CTTGACTTTGCTGAAGGCCCTTGTCAGACAGCAACTGCCTGAGAAGTACAAGGAAATTTTCTTCGATCAG
TCTAAAAATGGCTACGCCGGATACATTGACGGCGGAGCAAGCCAGGAGGAATTTTACAAATTTATTAAGC
CCATCTTGGAAAAAATGGACGGCACCGAGGAGCTGCTGGTAAAGCTTAACAGAGAAGATCTGTTGCGCAA
ACAGCGCACTTTCGACAATGGAAGCATCCCCCACCAGATTCACCTGGGCGAACTGCACGCTATCCTCAGG
CGGCAAGAGGATTTCTACCCCTTTTTGAAAGATAACAGGGAAAAGATTGAGAAAATCCTCACATTTCGGA
TACCCTACTATGTAGGCCCCCTCGCCCGGGGAAATTCCAGATTCGCGTGGATGACTCGCAAATCAGAAGA
GACCATCACTCCCTGGAACTTCGAGGAAGTCGTGGATAAGGGGGCCTCTGCCCAGTCCTTCATCGAAAGG
ATGACTAACTTTGATAAAAATCTGCCTAACGAAAAGGTGCTTCCTAAACACTCTCTGCTGTACGAGTACT
TCACAGTTTATAACGAGCTCACCAAGGTCAAATACGTCACAGAAGGGATGAGAAAGCCAGCATTCCTGTC
TGGAGAGCAGAAGAAAGCTATCGTGGACCTCCTCTTCAAGACGAACCGGAAAGTTACCGTGAAACAGCTC
AAAGAAGACTATTTCAAAAAGATTGAATGTTTCGACTCTGTTGAAATCAGCGGAGTGGAGGATCGCTTCA
ACGCATCCCTGGGAACGTATCACGATCTCCTGAAAATCATTAAAGACAAGGACTTCCTGGACAATGAGGA
GAACGAGGACATTCTTGAGGACATTGTCCTCACCCTTACGTTGTTTGAAGATAGGGAGATGATTGAAGAA
CGCTTGAAAACTTACGCTCATCTCTTCGACGACAAAGTCATGAAACAGCTCAAGAGGCGCCGATATACAG
GATGGGGGCGGCTGTCAAGAAAACTGATCAATGGGATCCGAGACAAGCAGAGTGGAAAGACAATCCTGGA
TTTTCTTAAGTCCGATGGATTTGCCAACCGGAACTTCATGCAGTTGATCCATGATGACTCTCTCACCTTT
AAGGAGGACATCCAGAAAGCACAAGTTTCTGGCCAGGGGGACAGTCTTCACGAGCACATCGCTAATCTTG
CAGGTAGCCCAGCTATCAAAAAGGGAATACTGCAGACCGTTAAGGTCGTGGATGAACTCGTCAAAGTAAT
GGGAAGGCATAAGCCCGAGAATATCGTTATCGAGATGGCCCGAGAGAACCAAACTACCCAGAAGGGACAG
AAGAACAGTAGGGAAAGGATGAAGAGGATTGAAGAGGGTATAAAAGAACTGGGGTCCCAAATCCTTAAGG
AACACCCAGTTGAAAACACCCAGCTTCAGAATGAGAAGCTCTACCTGTACTACCTGCAGAACGGCAGGGA
CATGTACGTGGATCAGGAACTGGACATCAATCGGCTCTCCGACTACGACGTGGCTGCTATCGTGCCCCAG
TCTTTTCTCAAAGATGATTCTATTGATAATAAAGTGTTGACAAGATCCGATAAAGCTAGAGGGAAGAGTG
ATAACGTCCCCTCAGAAGAAGTTGTCAAGAAAATGAAAAATTATTGGCGGCAGCTGCTGAACGCCAAACT
GATCACACAACGGAAGTTCGATAATCTGACTAAGGCTGAACGAGGTGGCCTGTCTGAGTTGGATAAAGCC
GGCTTCATCAAAAGGCAGCTTGTTGAGACACGCCAGATCACCAAGCACGTGGCCCAAATTCTCGATTCAC
GCATGAACACCAAGTACGATGAAAATGACAAACTGATTCGAGAGGTGAAAGTTATTACTCTGAAGTCTAA
GCTGGTCTCAGATTTCAGAAAGGACTTTCAGTTTTATAAGGTGAGAGAGATCAACAATTACCACCATGCG
CATGATGCCTACCTGAATGCAGTGGTAGGCACTGCACTTATCAAAAAATATCCCAAGCTTGAATCTGAAT
TTGTTTACGGAGACTATAAAGTGTACGATGTTAGGAAAATGATCGCAAAGTCTGAGCAGGAAATAGGCAA
GGCCACCGCTAAGTACTTCTTTTACAGCAATATTATGAATTTTTTCAAGACCGAGATTACACTGGCCAAT
GGAGAGATTCGGAAGCGACCACTTATCGAAACAAACGGAGAAACAGGAGAAATCGTGTGGGACAAGGGTA
GGGATTTCGCGACAGTCCGGAAGGTCCTGTCCATGCCGCAGGTGAACATCGTTAAAAAGACCGAAGTACA
GACCGGAGGCTTCTCCAAGGAAAGTATCCTCCCGAAAAGGAACAGCGACAAGCTGATCGCACGCAAAAAA
GATTGGGACCCCAAGAAATACGGCGGATTCGATTCTCCTACAGTCGCTTACAGTGTACTGGTTGTGGCCA
AAGTGGAGAAAGGGAAGTCTAAAAAACTCAAAAGCGTCAAGGAACTGCTGGGCATCACAATCATGGAGCG
ATCAAGCTTCGAAAAAAACCCCATCGACTTTCTCGAGGCGAAAGGATATAAAGAGGTCAAAAAAGACCTC
ATCATTAAGCTTCCCAAGTACTCTCTCTTTGAGCTTGAAAACGGCCGGAAACGAATGCTCGCTAGTGCGG
GCGAGCTGCAGAAAGGTAACGAGCTGGCACTGCCCTCTAAATACGTTAATTTCTTGTATCTGGCCAGCCA
CTATGAAAAGCTCAAAGGGTCTCCCGAAGATAATGAGCAGAAGCAGCTGTTCGTGGAACAACACAAACAC
TACCTTGATGAGATCATCGAGCAAATAAGCGAATTCTCCAAAAGAGTGATCCTCGCCGACGCTAACCTCG
ATAAGGTGCTTTCTGCTTACAATAAGCACAGGGATAAGCCCATCAGGGAGCAGGCAGAAAACATTATCCA
CTTGTTTACTCTGACCAACTTGGGCGCGCCTGCAGCCTTCAAGTACTTCGACACCACCATAGACAGAAAG
CGGTACACCTCTACAAAGGAGGTCCTGGACGCCACACTGATTCATCAGTCAATTACGGGGCTCTATGAAA
CAAGAATCGACCTCTCTCAGCTCGGTGGAGACAGCAGGGCTGACCCCAAGAAGAAGAGGAAGGTGAGTGG
TGGAGGAAGTGGCGGGTCAGGGTCGATGGACGCGAAATCACTTACGGCATGGTCGAGAACACTGGTTACG
TTCAAGGACGTGTTTGTGGACTTTACACGTGAGGAGTGGAAATTGCTGGATACTGCGCAACAAATTGTGT
ATCGAAATGTCATGCTTGAGAATTACAAGAACCTCGTCAGTCTCGGATACCAGTTGACGAAACCGGATGT
GATCCTTAGGCTCGAAAAGGGGGAAGAACCTTGGCTGGTATCGGGAGGTGGTTCGGGTGGCTCTGGATCA
AGCCCAAAGAAGAAACGGAAGGTGGAAGCCTCAGTGCAGGTGAAAAGGGTGCTGGAAAAATCCCCCGGCA
AACTCCTCGTGAAGATGCCCTTCCAGGCTTCCCCTGGCGGAAAAGGTGAAGGGGGTGGCGCAACCACATC
TGCCCAGGTCATGGTCATCAAGCGACCTGGAAGGAAAAGAAAGGCCGAGGCTGACCCTCAGGCCATTCCA
AAGAAACGGGGACGCAAGCCAGGGTCCGTGGTCGCAGCTGCAGCAGCTGAGGCTAAGAAAAAGGCAGTGA
AGGAAAGCTCCATCCGCAGTGTGCAGGAGACTGTCCTGCCCATCAAGAAGAGGAAGACTAGGGAGACCGT
GTCCATCGAGGTCAAAGAAGTGGTCAAGCCCCTGCTCGTGTCCACCCTGGGCGAAAAATCTGGAAAGGGG
CTCAAAACATGCAAGTCACCTGGACGGAAAAGCAAGGAGTCTAGTCCAAAGGGGCGCTCAAGCTCCGCTT
CTAGTCCCCCTAAAAAGGAACACCATCACCATCACCATCACGCCGAGTCTCCTAAGGCTCCTATGCCACT
GCTCCCACCACCTCCACCACCTGAGCCACAGTCAAGCGAAGACCCCATCAGCCCACCCGAGCCTCAGGAT
CTGTCCTCTAGTATTTGCAAAGAGGAAAAGATGCCCAGAGCAGGCAGCCTGGAGAGTGATGGCTGTCCAA
AAGAACCCGCCAAGACCCAGCCTATGGTGGCAGCCGCTGCAACTACCACCACAACCACAACTACCACAGT
GGCCGAAAAATACAAGCATCGCGGCGAGGGCGAACGAAAGGACATTGTGTCAAGCTCCATGCCCAGACCT
AACCGGGAGGAACCAGTCGATAGTAGGACACCCGTGACTGAGAGAGTCTCATAGGGCCTGTCAGGCCAAG
CTTCCATCGATAGACATGATAAGATACATTGATGAGTTTGGACAAACCACAACAAGAATGCAGTGAAAAA
AATGCTTTATTTGTGAAATTTGTGATGCTATTGCTTTATTTGTAACCATTATAAGCTGCAATAAACAAGT
TAACAACAACAATTGCATTCATTTTATGTTTCAGGTTCAGGGGGAGATGTGGGAGGTTTTTTAAAGCAAG
TAAAACCTCTACAAATGTGGTACCGAGGGCCTATTTCCCATGATTCCTTCATATTTGCATATACGATACA
AGGCTGTTAGAGAGATAATTGGAATTAATTTGACTGTAAACACAAAGATATTAGTACAAAATACGTGACG
TAGAAAGTAATAATTTCTTGGGTAGTTTGCAGTTTTAAAATTATGTTTTAAAATGGACTATCATATGCTT
ACCGTAACTTGAAAGTATTTCGATTTCTTGGCTTTATATATCTTGTGGAAAGGACGAAACACCGGAAGAG
CGAGCTCTTCTGTTTTAGAGCTAGAAATAGCAAGTTAAAATAAGGCTAGTCCGTTATCAACTTGAAAAAG
TGGCACCGAGTCGGTGCTTTTTTGTTTTGGTACCTAGGCGAGACCCTGTCTCACAAAATAAAGTAAGCCC
GGACTGAGTGCGGAAAGGCGGGCCTGGCGGGTCTGGTCTCCCCATGCGGGCCACCAGAGGCCCTGCAGCC
TTCAGTCGCTTGAAGGGGTAATGGCGCTTCCACTCACAAACATGGCGGACAGAGCGTGTGAACGAGATGA
ACAGCCCCTCAAAAATATGGCCGCCGAGGCTGGACGGCCGTGCCCCAGCAGCACCGCCTCCGCGCCCCAC
GTGATCTCTCGCCGGGCACAGCGCTGACCGCGGAGGTCCAACCGGAAGAATGTCCGGATTGGACATTCGG
AAGAGGGCCCGCCTTCCCTGGGGAATCTCTGCGCACGCGCAGAACGCTTCGACCAATGAAAACACAGGAA
GCCGTCCGCGCAACCGCGTTGCGTCACTTCTGCCGCCCCTGTTTCAAGGTATATAGCCGTAGACGGAACT
TCGCCTTTCTCTCGGCCTTAGCGCCATTTTTTTGGGTGAGTGTTTTTTGGTTCCTGCGTTGGGATTCCGT
GTACAATCCATAGACATCTGACCTCGGCACTTAGCATCATCACAGCAAACTAACTGTAGCCTTTCTCTCT
TTCCCTGTAGAAACCTCTGCACCTGAGGCCACCATGTCTAGACTGGACAAGAGCAAAGTCATAAACGGCG
CTCTGGAATTACTCAATGGAGTCGGTATCGAAGGCCTGACGACAAGGAAACTCGCTCAAAAGCTGGGAGT
TGAGCAGCCTACCCTGTACTGGCACGTGAAGAACAAGCGGGCCCTGCTCGATGCCCTGCCAATCGAGATG
CTGGACAGGCATCATACCCACTTCTGCCCCCTGGAAGGCGAGTCATGGCAAGACTTTCTGCGGAACAACG
CCAAGTCATTCCGCTGTGCTCTCCTCTCACATCGCGACGGGGCTAAAGTGCATCTCGGCACCCGCCCAAC
AGAGAAACAGTACGAAACCCTGGAAAATCAGCTCGCGTTCCTGTGTCAGCAAGGCTTCTCCCTGGAGAAC
GCACTGTACGCTCTGTCCGCCGTGGGCCACTTTACACTGGGCTGCGTATTGGAGGAACAGGAGCATCAAG
TAGCAAAAGAGGAAAGAGAGACACCTACCACCGATTCTATGCCCCCACTTCTGAGACAAGCAATTGAGCT
GTTCGACCGGCAGGGAGCCGAACCTGCCTTCCTTTTCGGCCTGGAACTAATCATATGTGGCCTGGAGAAA
CAGCTAAAGTGCGAAAGCGGCGGGCCGGCCGACGCCCTTGACGATTTTGACTTAGACATGCTCCCAGCCG
ATGCCCTTGACGACTTTGACCTTGATATGCTGCCTGCTGACGCTCTTGACGATTTTGACCTTGACATGCT
CCCCGGGTCCGGCGCTACTAACTTCAGCCTGCTGAAGCAGGCTGGTGACGTCGAGGAGAATCCTGGTCCC
ATGAAAAAGCCTGAACTCACCGCGACGTCTGTCGAGAAGTTTCTGATCGAAAAGTTCGACAGCGTCTCCG
ACCTGATGCAGCTCTCGGAGGGCGAAGAATCTCGTGCTTTCAGCTTCGATGTAGGAGGGCGTGGATATGT
CCTGCGGGTAAATAGCTGCGCCGATGGTTTCTACAAAGATCGTTATGTTTATCGGCACTTTGCATCGGCC
GCGCTCCCGATTCCGGAAGTGCTTGACATTGGGGAATTCAGCGAGAGCCTGACCTATTGCATCTCCCGCC
GTGCACAGGGTGTCATGTTGCAAGACCTGCCTGAAACCGAACTGCCCGCTGTTCTGCAGCCGGTCGCGGA
GGCCATGGATGCGATCGCTGCGGCCGATCTTAGCCAGACGAGCGGGTTCGGCCCATTCGGACCGCAAGGA
ATCGGTCAATACACTACATGGCGTGATTTCATATGCGCGATTGCTGATCCCCATGTGTATCACTGGCAAA
CTGTGATGGACGACACCGTCAGTGCGTCCGTCGCGCAGGCTCTCGATGAGCTGATGCTTTGGGCCGAGGA
CTGCCCCGAAGTCCGGCACCTCGTGCACGCGGATTTCGGCTCCAACAATGTCCTGACGGACAATGGCCGC
ATAACAGCGGTCATTGACTGGAGCGAGGCGATGTTCGGGGATTCCCAATACGAGGTCGCCAACATCTTCT
TCTGGAGGCCGTGGTTGGCTTGTATGGAGCAGCAGACGCGCTACTTCGAGCGGAGGCATCCGGAGCTTGC
AGGATCGCCGCGGCTCCGGGCGTATATGCTCCGCATTGGTCTTGACCAACTCTATCAGAGCTTGGTTGAC
GGCAATTTCGATGATGCAGCTTGGGCGCAGGGTCGATGCGACGCAATCGTCCGATCCGGAGCCGGGACTG
TCGGGCGTACACAAATCGCCCGCAGAAGCGCGGCCGTCTGGACCGATGGCTGTGTAGAAGTACTCGCCGA
TAGTGGAAACCGACGCCCCAGCACTCGTCCGAGGGCAAAGGAATAGCACCTGGTGCATGACCCGCAAGCC
CGGTGCCTGATTCGAAGGCCTGTCGTGAAGCTTGGGGATCAATTCTCTAGAGCTCGCTGATCAGCCTCGA
CTGTGCCTTCTAGTTGCCAGCCATCTGTTGTTTGCCCCTCCCCCGTGCCTTCCTTGACCCTGGAAGGTGC
CACTCCCACTGTCCTTTCCTAATAAAATGAGGAAATTGCATCGCATTGTCTGAGTAGGTGTCATTCTATT
CTGGGGGGTGGGGTGGGGCAGGACAGCAAGGGGGAGGATTGGGAAGACAATAGCAGGCATGCTGGGGATG
CGGTGGGCTCTATGGCTTCTGAGGCGGAAAGAACCAGCTGGGCCTACTAGCTACTCGGGACCCCTTACCG
AAACATCGCCGCATTCTGCAGAGGAGTCGAGTGTATGTAAACTTCTGACCCACTGGGAATGTGATGAAAG
AAATAAAAGCTGAAATGAATCATTCTCTCTACTATTATTCTGATATTTCACATTCTTAAAATAAAGTGGT
GATCCTAACTGACCTAAGACAGGGAATTTTTACTAGGATTAAATGTCAGGAATTGTGAAAAAGTGAGTTT
AAATGTATTTGGCTAAGGTGTATGTAAACTTCCGACTTCAACTGTATAGGGATCCGCTTCCTCGCTCACT
GACTCGCTGCGCTCGGTCGTTCGGCTGCGGCGAGCGGTATCAGCTCACTCAAAGGCGGTAATACGGTTAT
CCACAGAATCAGGGGATAACGCAGGAAAGAACATGTGAGCAAAAGGCCAGCAAAAGGCCAGGAACCGTAA
AAAGGCCGCGTTGCTGGCGTTTTTCCATAGGCTCCGCCCCCCTGACGAGCATCACAAAAATCGACGCTCA
AGTCAGAGGTGGCGAAACCCGACAGGACTATAAAGATACCAGGCGTTTCCCCCTGGAAGCTCCCTCGTGC
GCTCTCCTGTTCCGACCCTGCCGCTTACCGGATACCTGTCCGCCTTTCTCCCTTCGGGAAGCGTGGCGCT
TTCTCATAGCTCACGCTGTAGGTATCTCAGTTCGGTGTAGGTCGTTCGCTCCAAGCTGGGCTGTGTGCAC
GAACCCCCCGTTCAGCCCGACCGCTGCGCCTTATCCGGTAACTATCGTCTTGAGTCCAACCCGGTAAGAC
ACGACTTATCGCCACTGGCAGCAGCCACTGGTAACAGGATTAGCAGAGCGAGGTATGTAGGCGGTGCTAC
AGAGTTCTTGAAGTGGTGGCCTAACTACGGCTACACTAGAAGAACAGTATTTGGTATCTGCGCTCTGCTG
AAGCCAGTTACCTTCGGAAAAAGAGTTGGTAGCTCTTGATCCGGCAAACAAACCACCGCTGGTAGCGGTG
GTTTTTTTGTTTGCAAGCAGCAGATTACGCGCAGAAAAAAAGGATCTCAAGAAGATCCTTTGATCTTTTC
TACGGGGTCTGACGCTCAGTGGAACGAAAACTCACGTTAAGGGATTTTGGTCATGAGATTATCAAAAAGG
ATCTTCACCTAGATCCTTTTAAATTAAAAATGAAGTTTTAAATCAATCTAAAGTATATATGAGTAAACTT
GGTCTGACAGTTACCAATGCTTAATCAGTGAGGCACCTATCTCAGCGATCTGTCTATTTCGTTCATCCAT
AGTTGCCTGACTCCCCGTCGTGTAGATAACTACGATACGGGAGGGCTTACCATCTGGCCCCAGTGCTGCA
ATGATACCGCGAGACCCACGCTCACCGGCTCCAGATTTATCAGCAATAAACCAGCCAGCCGGAAGGGCCG
AGCGCAGAAGTGGTCCTGCAACTTTATCCGCCTCCATCCAGTCTATTAATTGTTGCCGGGAAGCTAGAGT
AAGTAGTTCGCCAGTTAATAGTTTGCGCAACGTTGTTGCCATTGCTACAGGCATCGTGGTGTCACGCTCG
TCGTTTGGTATGGCTTCATTCAGCTCCGGTTCCCAACGATCAAGGCGAGTTACATGATCCCCCATGTTGT
GCAAAAAAGCGGTTAGCTCCTTCGGTCCTCCGATCGTTGTCAGAAGTAAGTTGGCCGCAGTGTTATCACT
CATGGTTATGGCAGCACTGCATAATTCTCTTACTGTCATGCCATCCGTAAGATGCTTTTCTGTGACTGGT
GAGTACTCAACCAAGTCATTCTGAGAATAGTGTATGCGGCGACCGAGTTGCTCTTGCCCGGCGTCAATAC
GGGATAATACCGCGCCACATAGCAGAACTTTAAAAGTGCTCATCATTGGAAAACGTTCTTCGGGGCGAAA
ACTCTCAAGGATCTTACCGCTGTTGAGATCCAGTTCGATGTAACCCACTCGTGCACCCAACTGATCTTCA
GCATCTTTTACTTTCACCAGCGTTTCTGGGTGAGCAAAAACAGGAAGGCAAAATGCCGCAAAAAAGGGAA
TAAGGGCGACACGGAAATGTTGAATACTCATACTCTTCCTTTTTCAATATTATTGAAGCATTTATCAGGG
TTATTGTCTCATGAGCGGATACATATTTGAATGTATTTAGAAAAATAAACAAATAGGGGTTCCGCGCACA
TTTCCCCGAAAAGTGCCACCTGATGCGGTGTGAAATACCGCACAGATGCGTAAGGAGAAAATACCGCATC
AGGAAATTGTAAGCGTTAATATTTTGTTAAAATT
Features (pLannotate 1.2.2; 19 found; start..end, strand, type, name):
    295..607     +  promoter       tight TRE promoter: Tet-responsive promoter PTight, consisting of seven tet operator sequences followed by the minimal CMV promoter
    689..4792    +  CDS            Cas9m4: catalytically dead mutant of the Cas9 endonuclease from the Streptococcus pyogenes Type II CRISPR/Cas system RNA-guided DNA-binding protein that lacks endonuclease activity due to the mutations D10A, D839A, H840A, and N863A (Mali et al., 2013)
   4877..5089    +  CDS            KRBOX4 (fragment): KRBX4_HUMAN - Also known as ZNF673. Experimental evidence at protein level: Swiss-Prot protein existence level 1. From Homo sapiens (Human).
   5144..6001    +  CDS            MeCP2: transcriptional repression domain from rat methyl-CpG-binding protein 2 (Nan et al., 1997)
   6080..6161    -  polyA_signal   SV40 poly(A) signal: SV40 polyadenylation signal
   6184..6252    -  CDS            large T antigen (fragment): large T antigen from SV40 (simian virus 40)
   6255..6495    +  promoter       U6 promoter: RNA polymerase III promoter for human U6 snRNA
   6522..6597    +  misc_RNA       gRNA scaffold: guide RNA scaffold for the Streptococcus pyogenes CRISPR/Cas9 system
   7244..7941    +  CDS            rtTA3 (fragment): reverse tetracycline transactivator 3 activates expression from Tet-responsive promoters in the presence of doxycycline
   7871..7981    +  CDS            VP48: 3 tandem repeats of the minimal activation domain of herpes simplex virus VP16 (Cheng et al., 2013)
   8051..9076    +  CDS            HygR: aminoglycoside phosphotransferase from E. coli; aph(4)-Ia; confers resistance to hygromycin
   9076..9110    +  CDS            PuroR (fragment): puromycin N-acetyltransferase; pac from Streptomyces alboniger; confers resistance to puromycin
   9171..9395    +  polyA_signal   bGH poly(A) signal: bovine growth hormone polyadenylation signal
   9399..9420    +  promoter       SV40 promoter (fragment): SV40 enhancer and early promoter
   9892..10480   -  rep_origin     ori: high-copy-number ColE1/pMB1/pBR322/pUC origin of replication
  10651..11511   -  CDS            AmpR: β-lactamase; bla; confers resistance to ampicillin, carbenicillin, and related antibiotics
  11512..11616   -  promoter       AmpR promoter: bla
  11643..11693   +  misc_feature   bom (fragment): basis of mobility region from pBR322
  11694..11724   -  rep_origin     M13 ori (fragment): M13 bacteriophage origin of replication; arrow indicates direction of (+) strand synthesis
