[The description below was written by a language model from this plasmid's Addgene catalogue record and pLannotate feature annotations shown in this document.]
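Description:
pSBtet-Hyg-dCas9-KRAB-MeCP2_hU6-SapI is an empty-backbone mammalian expression vector for doxycycline-inducible CRISPR interference. It was derived from the puromycin-resistant parent pSBtet-Pur-dCas9-KRAB-MeCP2_hU6-SapI by swapping in a hygromycin marker through Gibson cloning. The associated publication describes the series as transposon vectors, and the pSBtet name suggests the Sleeping Beauty system, although no transposon inverted repeats are annotated in the feature table. In bacteria it is maintained at high copy through a ColE1/pUC-type origin and selected with ampicillin (AmpR under its own bla promoter).

The main payload is a tight TRE promoter (seven tet operators plus a minimal CMV promoter) driving catalytically dead S. pyogenes Cas9 (Cas9m4) fused to a KRAB repression domain and the transcriptional repression domain of rat MeCP2. An SV40 polyadenylation signal lies just downstream, annotated on the opposite strand. Next comes a human U6 Pol III promoter and an S. pyogenes gRNA scaffold, between which SapI sites allow insertion of a guide against the gene of interest. A further cassette encodes a reverse tetracycline transactivator (rtTA3-like, with VP16-derived activation repeats) followed by HygR and a bGH poly(A) signal. The promoter for this cassette is not annotated. The transactivator switches on the repressor fusion in the presence of doxycycline, while hygromycin B selects cells carrying the construct.

A short PuroR fragment after HygR is a remnant of the parent vector, and the depositor notes a T99M change in HygR that is not expected to affect function. The catalogue size (11,264 bp) and HygR insert size (399 bp) differ from the sequenced record (11,724 nt, with HygR spanning about 1 kb). The vector is intended for inducible silencing of protein-coding and lncRNA genes.
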