Addgene plasmid #196082: pSBtet-Hyg-dCas9-KRAB-MeCP2_hU6-SapI
Purpose: (Empty Backbone) Inducible CRISPRi vector conferring hygromycin B resistance, ready for insertion of gRNA targeting gene of interest using SapI restriction sites.
Depositing lab: Joanna Bereta. Publication: Construction of a Set of Novel Transposon Vectors for Efficient Silencing of Protein and lncRNA Genes via CRISPR Interference. Czarnek M, Kochan J, Wawro M, Myrczek R, Bereta J. Mol Biotechnol. 2023 Jan 28. doi: 10.1007/s12033-023-00675-5. PubMed 36707469.
Backbone
  Vector backbone: pSBtet-Pur-dCas9-KRAB-MeCP2_hU6-SapI
  Backbone manufacturer: Czarnek et al., 2021
  Total vector size (bp): 11264
  Vector type: Mammalian Expression, CRISPR
  Selectable markers: Hygromycin
Growth in bacteria
  Bacterial resistance: Ampicillin, 100 μg/mL
  Growth temperature: 37°C
  Growth strain: DH5alpha
  Copy number: High Copy
Gene/Insert 1
  Gene/Insert name: dCas9-KRAB-MeCP2 repressor
  Species: Streptococcus pyogenes
  Insert size (bp): 5313
  Mutation: Catalytically dead mutant of the Cas9 endonuclease from the Streptococcus pyogenes Type II CRISPR/Cas system (Cas9m4) fused with Krüppel-associated box (KRAB) transcriptional repression domain from the human zinc finger protein ZNF1 (Margolin et al., 1994) and transcriptional repression domain from rat methyl-CpG-binding protein 2 (Nan et al., 1997).
Gene/Insert 2
  Gene/Insert name: hU6 promoter and gRNA scaffold
  Species: H. sapiens (human); Streptococcus pyogenes
  Insert size (bp): 343
  Mutation: hU6 promoter and gRNA scaffold containing SapI sites were amplified from pX330 containing SapI sites instead of BbsI sites (Czarnek et al., 2021).
Gene/Insert 3
  Gene/Insert name: Aminoglycoside phosphotransferase
  Species: E.coli
  Insert size (bp): 399
  Cloning method: Gibson Cloning
  Sequencing primers: 5′ GCTACTAACTTCAGCCTGCTG; 3′ TAGAAGGCACAGTCGAGG
Terms and licenses: Academic/Nonprofit Terms; Industry Terms: Not Available to Industry
Depositor comments: Please note: Plasmid contains a T99M mutation in HygR. This mutation is not expected to affect plasmid function.
How to cite: pSBtet-Hyg-dCas9-KRAB-MeCP2_hU6-SapI was a gift from Joanna Bereta (Addgene plasmid # 196082 ; http://n2t.net/addgene:196082 ; RRID:Addgene_196082)
